>Addgene plasmid #85488 | pCDNA3 NDUFS6(5’UTR)-FF | addgene full sequence | sequence record 172914 | Addgene NGS Result
TTCGCGATGTACGGGCCAGATATACGCGTTGACATTGATTATTGACTAGTTATTAATAGTAATCAATTAC
GGGGTCATTAGTTCATAGCCCATATATGGAGTTCCGCGTTACATAACTTACGGTAAATGGCCCGCCTGGC
TGACCGCCCAACGACCCCCGCCCATTGACGTCAATAATGACGTATGTTCCCATAGTAACGCCAATAGGGA
CTTTCCATTGACGTCAATGGGTGGAGTATTTACGGTAAACTGCCCACTTGGCAGTACATCAAGTGTATCA
TATGCCAAGTACGCCCCCTATTGACGTCAATGACGGTAAATGGCCCGCCTGGCATTATGCCCAGTACATG
ACCTTATGGGACTTTCCTACTTGGCAGTACATCTACGTATTAGTCATCGCTATTACCATGGTGATGCGGT
TTTGGCAGTACATCAATGGGCGTGGATAGCGGTTTGACTCACGGGGATTTCCAAGTCTCCACCCCATTGA
CGTCAATGGGAGTTTGTTTTGGCACCAAAATCAACGGGACTTTCCAAAATGTCGTAACAACTCCGCCCCA
TTGACGCAAATGGGCGGTAGGCGTGTACGGTGGGAGGTCTATATAAGCAGAGCTCTCTGGCTAACTAGAG
AACCCACTGCTTACTGGCTTATCGAAATTAATACGACTCACTATAGGGAGACCCAAGCTTGGTACCGAGC
TCGGATCCAAGGGTCAAAGGCCAGCGGCGCAAAATGGAAGACGCCAAAAACATAAAGAAAGGCCCGGCGC
CATTCTATCCTCTAGAGGATGGAACCGCTGGAGAGCAACTGCATAAGGCTATGAAGAGATACGCCCTGGT
TCCTGGAACAATTGCTTTTACAGATGCACATATCGAGGTGAACATCACGTACGCGGAATACTTCGAAATG
TCCGTTCGGTTGGCAGAAGCTATGAAACGATATGGGCTGAATACAAATCACAGAATCGTCGTATGCAGTG
AAAACTCTCTTCAATTCTTTATGCCGGTGTTGGGCGCGTTATTTATCGGAGTTGCAGTTGCGCCCGCGAA
CGACATTTATAATGAACGTGAATTGCTCAACAGTATGAACATTTCGCAGCCTACCGTAGTGTTTGTTTCC
AAAAAGGGGTTGCAAAAAATTTTGAACGTGCAAAAAAAATTACCAATAATCCAGAAAATTATTATCATGG
ATTCTAAAACGGATTACCAGGGATTTCAGTCGATGTACACGTTCGTCACATCTCATCTACCTCCCGGTTT
TAATGAATACGATTTTGTACCAGAGTCCTTTGATCGTGACAAAACAATTGCACTGATAATGAATTCCTCT
GGATCTACTGGGTTACCTAAGGGTGTGGCCCTTCCGCATAGAACTGCCTGCGTCAGATTCTCGCATGCCA
GAGATCCTATTTTTGGCAATCAAATCATTCCGGATACTGCGATTTTAAGTGTTGTTCCATTCCATCACGG
TTTTGGAATGTTTACTACACTCGGATATTTGATATGTGGATTTCGAGTCGTCTTAATGTATAGATTTGAA
GAAGAGCTGTTTTTACGATCCCTTCAGGATTACAAAATTCAAAGTGCGTTGCTAGTACCAACCCTATTTT
CATTCTTCGCCAAAAGCACTCTGATTGACAAATACGATTTATCTAATTTACACGAAATTGCTTCTGGGGG
CGCACCTCTTTCGAAAGAAGTCGGGGAAGCGGTTGCAAAACGCTTCCATCTTCCAGGGATACGACAAGGA
TATGGGCTCACTGAGACTACATCAGCTATTCTGATTACACCCGAGGGGGATGATAAACCGGGCGCGGTCG
GTAAAGTTGTTCCATTTTTTGAAGCGAAGGTTGTGGATCTGGATACCGGGAAAACGCTGGGCGTTAATCA
GAGAGGCGAATTATGTGTCAGAGGACCTATGATTATGTCCGGTTATGTAAACAATCCGGAAGCGACCAAC
GCCTTGATTGACAAGGATGGATGGCTACATTCTGGAGACATAGCTTACTGGGACGAAGACGAACACTTCT
TCATAGTTGACCGCTTGAAGTCTTTAATTAAATACAAAGGATATCAGGTGGCCCCCGCTGAATTGGAATC
GATATTGTTACAACACCCCAACATCTTCGACGCGGGCGTGGCAGGTCTTCCCGACGATGACGCCGGTGAA
CTTCCCGCCGCCGTTGTTGTTTTGGAGCACGGAAAGACGATGACGGAAAAAGAGATCGTGGATTACGTCG
CCAGTCAAGTAACAACCGCGAAAAAGTTGCGCGGAGGAGTTGTGTTTGTGGACGAAGTACCGAAAGGTCT
TACCGGAAAACTCGACGCAAGAAAAATCAGAGAGATCCTCATAAAGGCCAAGAAGGGCGGAAAGTCCAAA
TTGTAAAATGTAACTGTATTCAGCGATGACGAAATTCTTAGCTATTGTAATCCTCCGAGGCCTCGAGCAT
GCATCTAGAGGGCCCTATTCTATAGTGTCACCTAAATGCTAGAGCTCGCTGATCAGCCTCGACTGTGCCT
TCTAGTTGCCAGCCATCTGTTGTTTGCCCCTCCCCCGTGCCTTCCTTGACCCTGGAAGGTGCCACTCCCA
CTGTCCTTTCCTAATAAAATGAGGAAATTGCATCGCATTGTCTGAGTAGGTGTCATTCTATTCTGGGGGG
TGGGGTGGGGCAGGACAGCAAGGGGGAGGATTGGGAAGACAATAGCAGGCATGCTGGGGATGCGGTGGGC
TCTATGGCTTCTGAGGCGGAAAGAACCAGCTGGGGCTCTAGGGGGTATCCCC
[124 nt withheld, positions 2783-2906]
C
[91 nt withheld, positions 2908-2998]
A
[49 nt withheld, positions 3000-3048]
CCTTTGACGTTGGAGTCCACGTTCTTT
[37 nt withheld, positions 3076-3112]
ACCCTATCTCGGTCTATTCTTTTGATTTATAAGGGATTTTGCCGATTTCGGCCTATTGGTTAAAAAATGA
GCTGATTTAACAAAAATTTAACGCGAATTAATTCTGTGGAATGTGTGTCAGTTAGGGTGTGGAAAGTCCC
CAGGCTCCCCAGCAGGCAGAAGTATGCAAAGCATGCATCTCAATTAGTCAGCAACCAGGTGTGGAAAGTC
CCCAGGCTCCCCAGCAGGCAGAAGTATGCAAAGCATGCATCTCAATTAGTCAGCAACCATAGTCCCGCCC
CTAACTCCGCCCATCCCGCCCCTAACTCCGCCCAGTTCCGCCCATTCTCCGCCCCATGGCTGACTAATTT
TTTTTATTTATGCAGAGGCCGAGGCCGCCTCTGCCTCTGAGCTATTCCAGAAGTAGTGAGGAGGCTTTTT
TGGAGGCCTAGGCTTTTGCAAAAAGCTCCCGGGAGCTTGTATATCCATTTTCGGATCTGATCAAGAGACA
GGATGAGGATCGTTTCGCATGATTGAACAAGATGGATTGCACGCAGGTTCTCCGGCCGCTTGGGTGGAGA
GGCTATTCGGCTATGACTGGGCACAACAGACAATCGGCTGCTCTGATGCCGCCGTGTTCCGGCTGTCAGC
GCAGGGGCGCCCGGTTCTTTTTGTCAAGACCGACCTGTCCGGTGCCCTGAATGAACTGCAGGACGAGGCA
GCGCGGCTATCGTGGCTGGCCACGACGGGCGTTCCTTGCGCAGCTGTGCTCGACGTTGTCACTGAAGCGG
GAAGGGACTGGCTGCTATTGGGCGAAGTGCCGGGGCAGGATCTCCTGTCATCTCACCTTGCTCCTGCCGA
GAAAGTATCCATCATGGCTGATGCAATGCGGCGGCTGCATACGCTTGATCCGGCTACCTGCCCATTCGAC
CACCAAGCGAAACATCGCATCGAGCGAGCACGTACTCGGATGGAAGCCGGTCTTGTCGATCAGGATGATC
TGGACGAAGAGCATCAGGGGCTCGCGCCAGCCGAACTGTTCGCCAGGCTCAAGGCGCGCATGCCCGACGG
CGAGGATCTCGTCGTGACCCATGGCGATGCCTGCTTGCCGAATATCATGGTGGAAAATGGCCGCTTTTCT
GGATTCATCGACTGTGGCCGGCTGGGTGTGGCGGACCGCTATCAGGACATAGCGTTGGCTACCCGTGATA
TTGCTGAAGAGCTTGGCGGCGAATGGGCTGACCGCTTCCTCGTGCTTTACGGTATCGCCGCTCCCGATTC
GCAGCGCATCGCCTTCTATCGCCTTCTTGACGAGTTCTTCTGAGCGGGACTCTGGGGTTCGAAATGACCG
ACCAAGCGACGCCCAACCTGCCATCACGAGATTTCGATTCCACCGCCGCCTTCTATGAAAGGTTGGGCTT
CGGAATCGTTTTCCGGGACGCCGGCTGGATGATCCTCCAGCGCGGGGATCTCATGCTGGAGTTCTTCGCC
CACCCCAACTTGTTTATTGCAGCTTATAATGGTTACAAATAAAGCAATAGCATCACAAATTTCACAAATA
AAGCATTTTTTTCACTGCATTCTAGTTGTGGTTTGTCCAAACTCATCAATGTATCTTATCATGTCTGTAT
ACCGTCGACCTCTAGCTAGAGCTTGGCGTAATCATGGTCATAGCTGTTTCCTGTGTGAAATTGTTATCCG
CTCACAATTCCACACAACATACGAGCCGGAAGCATAAAGTGTAAAGCCTGGGGTGCCTAATGAGTGAGCT
AACTCACATTAATTGCGTTGCGCTCACTGCCCGCTTTCCAGTCGGGAAACCTGTCGTGCCAGCTGCATTA
ATGAATCGGCCAACGCGCGGGGAGAGGCGGTTTGCGTATTGGGCGCTCTTCCGCTTCCTCGCTCACTGAC
TCGCTGCGCTCGGTCGTTCGGCTGCGGCGAGCGGTATCAGCTCACTCAAAGGCGGTAATACGGTTATCCA
CAGAATCAGGGGATAACGCAGGAAAGAACATGTGAGCAAAAGGCCAGCAAAAGGCCAGGAACCGTAAAAA
GGCCGCGTTGCTGGCGTTTTTCCATAGGCTCCGCCCCCCTGACGAGCATCACAAAAATCGACGCTCAAGT
CAGAGGTGGCGAAACCCGACAGGACTATAAAGATACCAGGCGTTTCCCCCTGGAAGCTCCCTCGTGCGCT
CTCCTGTTCCGACCCTGCCGCTTACCGGATACCTGTCCGCCTTTCTCCCTTCGGGAAGCGTGGCGCTTTC
TCATAGCTCACGCTGTAGGTATCTCAGTTCGGTGTAGGTCGTTCGCTCCAAGCTGGGCTGTGTGCACGAA
CCCCCCGTTCAGCCCGACCGCTGCGCCTTATCCGGTAACTATCGTCTTGAGTCCAACCCGGTAAGACACG
ACTTATCGCCACTGGCAGCAGCCACTGGTAACAGGATTAGCAGAGCGAGGTATGTAGGCGGTGCTACAGA
GTTCTTGAAGTGGTGGCCTAACTACGGCTACACTAGAAGAACAGTATTTGGTATCTGCGCTCTGCTGAAG
CCAGTTACCTTCGGAAAAAGAGTTGGTAGCTCTTGATCCGGCAAACAAACCACCGCTGGTAGCGGTGGTT
TTTTTGTTTGCAAGCAGCAGATTACGCGCAGAAAAAAAGGATCTCAAGAAGATCCTTTGATCTTTTCTAC
GGGGTCTGACGCTCAGTGGAACGAAAACTCACGTTAAGGGATTTTGGTCATGAGATTATCAAAAAGGATC
TTCACCTAGATCCTTTTAAATTAAAAATGAAGTTTTAAATCAATCTAAAGTATATATGAGTAAACTTGGT
CTGACAGTTACCAATGCTTAATCAGTGAGGCACCTATCTCAGCGATCTGTCTATTTCGTTCATCCATAGT
TGCCTGACTCCCCGTCGTGTAGATAACTACGATACGGGAGGGCTTACCATCTGGCCCCAGTGCTGCAATG
ATACCGCGAGACCCACGCTCACCGGCTCCAGATTTATCAGCAATAAACCAGCCAGCCGGAAGGGCCGAGC
GCAGAAGTGGTCCTGCAACTTTATCCGCCTCCATCCAGTCTATTAATTGTTGCCGGGAAGCTAGAGTAAG
TAGTTCGCCAGTTAATAGTTTGCGCAACGTTGTTGCCATTGCTACAGGCATCGTGGTGTCACGCTCGTCG
TTTGGTATGGCTTCATTCAGCTCCGGTTCCCAACGATCAAGGCGAGTTACATGATCCCCCATGTTGTGCA
AAAAAGCGGTTAGCTCCTTCGGTCCTCCGATCGTTGTCAGAAGTAAGTTGGCCGCAGTGTTATCACTCAT
GGTTATGGCAGCACTGCATAATTCTCTTACTGTCATGCCATCCGTAAGATGCTTTTCTGTGACTGGTGAG
TACTCAACCAAGTCATTCTGAGAATAGTGTATGCGGCGACCGAGTTGCTCTTGCCCGGCGTCAATACGGG
ATAATACCGCGCCACATAGCAGAACTTTAAAAGTGCTCATCATTGGAAAACGTTCTTCGGGGCGAAAACT
CTCAAGGATCTTACCGCTGTTGAGATCCAGTTCGATGTAACCCACTCGTGCACCCAACTGATCTTCAGCA
TCTTTTACTTTCACCAGCGTTTCTGGGTGAGCAAAAACAGGAAGGCAAAATGCCGCAAAAAAGGGAATAA
GGGCGACACGGAAATGTTGAATACTCATACTCTTCCTTTTTCAATATTATTGAAGCATTTATCAGGGTTA
TTGTCTCATGAGCGGATACATATTTGAATGTATTTAGAAAAATAAACAAATAGGGGTTCCGCGCACATTT
CCCCGAAAAGTGCCACCTGACGTCGACGGATCGGGAGATCTCCCGATCCCCTATGGTGCACTCTCAGTAC
AATCTGCTCTGATGCCGCATAGTTAAGCCAGTATCTGCTCCCTGCTTGTGTGTTGGAGGTCGCTGAGTAG
TGCGCGAGCAAAATTTAAGCTACAACAAGGCAAGGCTTGACCGACAATTGCATGAAGAATCTGCTTAGGG
TTAGGCGTTTTGCGCTGC
Features (pLannotate 1.2.2; 21 found; start..end, strand, type, name):
     31..410     +  enhancer       CMV enhancer: human cytomegalovirus immediate early enhancer
    411..614     +  promoter       CMV promoter: human cytomegalovirus (CMV) immediate early promoter
    610..643     +  LTR            5' LTR (truncated) (fragment): truncated 5' long terminal repeat (LTR) from HIV-1
    659..677     +  promoter       T7 promoter: promoter for bacteriophage T7 RNA polymerase
    734..2383    +  CDS            LUCI_PHOPY: Experimental evidence at protein level: Swiss-Prot protein existence level 1. Produces green light with a wavelength of 562 nm. From Photinus pyralis (Common eastern firefly) (Lampyris pyralis).
   2469..2487    -  promoter       SP6 promoter: promoter for bacteriophage SP6 RNA polymerase
   2513..2737    +  polyA_signal   bGH poly(A) signal: bovine growth hormone polyadenylation signal
   2741..2762    +  promoter       SV40 promoter (fragment): SV40 enhancer and early promoter
   2783..3211    +  rep_origin     f1 ori (sequence partly withheld): f1 bacteriophage origin of replication; arrow indicates direction of (+) strand synthesis
   3225..3554    +  promoter       SV40 promoter: SV40 enhancer and early promoter
   3621..4412    +  CDS            neo: KKA2_KLEPN - Also known as kan, nptII. Experimental evidence at protein level: Swiss-Prot protein existence level 1. Resistance to kanamycin, neomycin, paromomycin, ribostamycin, butirosin and gentamicin B. From Klebsiella pneumoniae.
   4436..4594    +  CDS            ble (fragment): BLE_KLEPN - Experimental evidence at protein level: Swiss-Prot protein existence level 1. Binding protein with a strong affinity to the bleomycin family of antibiotics. Binds to CL990; an antimitotic-antibiotic compound. From Klebsiella pneumoniae.
   4589..4710    +  polyA_signal   SV40 poly(A) signal: SV40 polyadenylation signal
   4783..4799    -  protein_bind   lac operator: The lac repressor binds to the lac operator to inhibit transcription in E. coli. This inhibition can be relieved by adding lactose or isopropyl-β-D-thiogalactopyranoside (IPTG). lac repressor encoded by lacI
   4807..4837    -  promoter       lac promoter: promoter for the E. coli lac operon
   4852..4873    -  protein_bind   CAP binding site: CAP binding activates transcription in the presence of cAMP. E. coli catabolite activator protein
   4886..4978    -  CDS            lacI (fragment): lac repressor; lacI; The lac repressor binds to the lac operator to inhibit transcription in E. coli. This inhibition can be relieved by adding lactose or isopropyl-β-D-thiogalactopyranoside (IPTG).
   5161..5749    -  rep_origin     ori: high-copy-number ColE1/pMB1/pBR322/pUC origin of replication
   5920..6780    -  CDS            AmpR: β-lactamase; bla; confers resistance to ampicillin, carbenicillin, and related antibiotics
   6781..6885    -  promoter       AmpR promoter: bla
   6944..6996    -  misc_feature   bom (fragment): basis of mobility region from pBR322
