[The description below was written by a language model from this plasmid's Addgene catalogue record and pLannotate feature annotations shown in this document.]
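Description:
pCDNA3 NDUFS6(5'UTR)-FF is a mammalian expression and luciferase reporter plasmid built on a pCDNA3 backbone. It carries the short 5' untranslated region of human NDUFS6, a 23 bp insert, placed upstream of the firefly (Photinus pyralis) luciferase coding sequence. Transcription in mammalian cells is driven by the CMV immediate-early enhancer and promoter and terminated by the bovine growth hormone polyadenylation signal. The resulting mRNA therefore has the NDUFS6 leader preceding the luciferase open reading frame, and light output reports how that leader influences translation. The UTR itself is too short to be annotated as a feature, but it would lie in the interval between the promoter region and the luciferase CDS. T7 and SP6 phage promoters flank the reporter and are standard pCDNA3 elements that allow in vitro transcription. The small fragments annotated as an HIV-1 LTR, an extra SV40 promoter piece, ble and lacI are short partial matches rather than functional parts.

The plasmid is propagated in E. coli through a high-copy ColE1/pUC-type origin with ampicillin resistance (AmpR), and an f1 origin is also present. A neomycin phosphotransferase cassette, driven by the SV40 early promoter and ended by the SV40 poly(A) signal, permits G418 selection of stably transfected mammalian cells. The sequenced record is about 7.1 kb, slightly larger than the catalogue's stated total size. According to the record and the associated publication title, the construct serves to test how 5' UTR features govern translation of MTOR-sensitive mRNAs, typically by comparing its luciferase activity with that of reporters carrying other UTRs.
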