Addgene plasmid #85488: pCDNA3 NDUFS6(5’UTR)-FF
Purpose: Firefly luciferase under the control of NDUFS6 5'UTR
Depositing lab: Ivan Topisirovic. Depositing organization: Lady Davis Institute for Medical Research. Publication: nanoCAGE reveals 5' UTR features that define specific modes of translation of functionally related MTOR-sensitive mRNAs. Gandin V, Masvidal L, Hulea L, Gravel SP, Cargnello M, McLaughlan S, Cai Y, Balanathan P, Morita M, Rajakumar A, Furic L, Pollak M, Porco JA Jr, St-Pierre J, Pelletier J, Larsson O, Topisirovic I. Genome Res. 2016 May;26(5):636-48. doi: 10.1101/gr.197566.115. Epub 2016 Mar 16. PubMed 26984228.
Backbone
  Vector backbone: pCDNA3 addgene #26612
  Backbone size w/o insert (bp): 7000
  Total vector size (bp): 7022
  Vector type: Mammalian Expression, Luciferase
Growth in bacteria
  Bacterial resistance: Ampicillin, 100 μg/mL
  Growth temperature: 37°C
  Growth strain: DH5alpha
  Copy number: High Copy
Gene/Insert
  Gene/Insert name: 5'UTR of NDUFS6
  Species: H. sapiens (human)
  Insert size (bp): 23
  GenBank ID: NM_004553.4
  Entrez Gene: NDUFS6 (a.k.a. CI-13kA, CI13KDA, CI-13kD-A)
  Tag / fusion protein: Firefly luciferase (C terminal on insert)
  Cloning method: Ligation Independent Cloning
  Sequencing primers: 5′ CMV
Terms and licenses: Academic/Nonprofit Terms; Industry Terms: Not Available to Industry
How to cite: pCDNA3 NDUFS6(5’UTR)-FF was a gift from Ivan Topisirovic (Addgene plasmid # 85488 ; http://n2t.net/addgene:85488 ; RRID:Addgene_85488)
