>Addgene plasmid #85488 | pCDNA3 NDUFS6(5’UTR)-FF | depositor partial sequence | sequence record 165754 | sequence with CMV_Fw, upstream of luciferase ATG
NNNNNNNNNNNNNNNNNNNNNNNNNTNCNNNAGNNNCACTGCTTACTGGCTTATCGAAATTAATACGACT
CACTATAGGGAGACCCAAGCTTGGTACCGAGCTCGGATCCAAGGGTCAAAGGCCAGCGGCGCAAAATGGA
AGACGCCAAAAACATAAAGAAAGGCCCGGCGCCATTCTATCCTCTAGAGGATGGAACCGCTGGAGAGCAA
CTGCATAAGGCTATGAAGAGATACGCCCTGGTTCCTGGAACAATTGCTTTTACAGATGCACATATCGAGG
TGAACATCACGTACGCGGAATACTTCGAAATGTCCGTTCGGTTGGCAGAAGCTATGAAACGATATGGGCT
GAATACAAATCACAGAATCGTCGTATGCAGTGAAAACTCTCTTCAATTCTTTATGCCGGTGTTGGGCGCG
TTATTTATCGGAGTTGCAGTTGCGCCCGCGAACGACATTTATAATGAACGTGAATTGCTCAACAGTATGA
ACATTTCGCAGCCTACCGTAGTGTTTGTTTCCAAAAAGGGGTTGCAAAAAATTTTGAACGTGCAAAAAAA
ATTACCAATAATCCAGAAAATTATTATCATGGATTCTAAAACGGATTACCAGGGATTTCAGTCGATGTAC
ACGTTCGTCACATCTCATCTACCTCCCGGTTTTAATGAATACGATTTTGTACCAGNGTCCTTTGATCGTG
ACAAAACAATTGCACTGATAATGAATTCCTCTGGATCTANNNNNNNACCTNNNNNNGTGGCCCTTCCGCA
TAGAACTGCCTGCGTCAGNNNCTCGCATGCCAGNNNTCCTATTTTTGGCAATCAAATCATTCCGGATACT
GCGATTTTAAGTGTTGTTCCATTCCATCACGGTNNNGGAATGTTTACTACACTCGGNNNTTTGNNNTGTG
GATTTCGAGTCGTCTTAATGTATNNNNNTGANNNNNNNNTGNTTTNACGATNCCTNNNNNNNNNNNNNNT
TCAAANNNNNTTGCTAGTACCAACCCNNNNNNNANNNNNNNNNNNNNNNNCTCTGATTGNNNNN
